>Addgene plasmid #70943 | pFOSGE_COF3A01 | depositor partial sequence | sequence record 126885 | insert
ATGATGATGGAGAACGGACTCTCCATGGAGTACGGAGATGGCTACATGGAGCAGGAGGAGGAGTGGGAGC
GCGAGGGCCTGCTCGATCCTGCGTGGGAGAAGCAACAGAAGAAGACATTTACCGCCTGGTGTAACAGCCA
TTTGCGCAAGGCCGGTACAGCCATCGACAACATCGAGGAGGACTTCCGCAACGGCCTCAAGCTGATGCTG
CTGCTGGAGGTGATCTCCGGCGAGACGCTCCCCAAGCCCGATCGCGGCAAGATGCGCTTCCACAAGATCG
CCAACGTGAACAAGGCTCTCGACTTCATCGCCTCCAAGGGCGTCCACCTGGTCTCTATCGGCGCCGAGGA
GATCGTCGATGGAAACTTGAAGATGACTCTGGGTATGATCTGGACGATTATCCTGCGCTTCGCCATTCAG
GACATCTCCGTGGAGGAGATGACCGCCAAGGAGGGTCTGCTGCTGTGGTGCCAGCGCAAGACGGCTCCCT
ACAAGAACGTCAACGTACAGAACTTCCATCTGTCGTTCAAGGATGGTCTGGCCTTCTGCGCCCTTATCCA
TCGCCATCGTCCAGATCTAATCGACTACGCCAAGCTGTCCAAAGACAATCCTCTGGAGAATCTTAATACT
GCCTTCGATGTGGCCGAGAAGTACCTGGATATTCCGCGCATGTTGGATCCAGATGATCTCCAGAATACAG
CTTTGCCCGATGAGCGGGCGGTGATGACGTATGTGTCCTCGTACTATCACTGCTTCAGTGGCGCCCAAAA
GGCGGAAACCGCTGCCAACCGGATCTGCAAGGTGCTCAAGGTCAACCAGGAGAACGAACGCCTCATGGAG
GAGTACGAGCGTCTGGCCAGTGATTTGCTGGAGTGGATCCGTCGCACCATGCCCTGGTTGAACTCGCGCC
AGGCCGACAACTCGCTGGCAGGTGTGCAGAAGAAGCTGGAGGAGTACCGCACCTACCGTCGCAAGCACAA
GCCACCACGTGTGGAGCAGAAGGCCAAGCTGGAGACCAACTTCAACACGCTGCAGACCAAGCTGCGCCTG
TCCAACCGGCCCGCCTACCTGCCCACCGAGGGCAAGACCGTGTCCGACATCTCCAACTCGTGGAAGGGCC
TGGAGCTGGCCGAGAAGGCCTTTGAGGAATGGCTGCTGGCCGAGACCATGCGCCTGGAGCGCCTTGAACA
TCTGGCCCAGAAGTTCAAGCACAAGGCCGATGCCCACGAGGACTGGACGCGTGGCAAGGAGGAGATGCTG
CAGTCGCAGGACTTCCGCCAGTGCAAGCTCAACGAGCTGAAGGCCCTAAAGAAGAAGCACGAAGCCTTTG
AGTCTGACCTGGCCGCCCACCAGGATCGTGTGGAGCAGATTGCCGCCATCGCCCAGGAGCTTAACACTCT
GGAGTACCATGACTGTGTGTCTGTGAACGCCAGGTGCCAGCGCATCTGCGACCAATGGGATCGCTTGGGT
GCTCTTACCCAGCGCAGGCGCACCGCCTTAGACGAGGCCGAGCGAATCCTGGAGAAGATCGACATCTTGC
ATTTGGAGTTCGCGAAGCGTGCGGCGCCGTTCAACAACTGGCTGGATGGTACGCGCGAGGATCTTGTGGA
CATGTTTATTGTACACACCATGGAGGAAATCCAAGGCCTGATCCAGGCGCACGACCAGTTCAAGGCGACC
CTGGGTGAGGCCGACAAGGAGTTCAACCTGATCGTGAACCTGGTCCGCGAAGTGGAGTCGATTGTGAAGC
AGCACCAGATCCCCGGCGGCCTAGAGAACCCCTACACCACCCTGACCGCCAACGACATGACGCGCAAGTG
GAGCGACGTCCGCCAACTGGTGCCCCAACGCGACCAGACTTTGGCCAACGAGCTGCGCAAGCAACAGAAC
AACGAAATGCTCCGCCGTCAGTTTGCCGAGAAGGCCAACATTGTCGGCCCCTGGATCGAGCGGCAAATGG
ATGCTGTTACGGCCATCGGTATGGGACTGCAGGGATCGCTGGAGGACCAACTGCACCGGCTCAAGGAGTA
CGAGCAGGCCGTCTACGCCTACAAGCCGAACATTGAGGAGCTGGAGAAGATCCACCAAGCGGTGCAGGAA
TCGATGATCTTCGAGAACCGATACACCAACTACACGATGGAAACGCTGCGCGTCGGCTGGGAGCAGCTGC
TTACATCTATCAACCGCAACATCAACGAGGTGGAGAACCAGATTCTCACCCGCGACTCCAAGGGCATTAG
CCAGGAGCAGCTGAACGAATTCCGCAGCAGCTTCAACCACTTCGACAAGAACCGCACCGGCCGACTGTCG
CCCGAGGAGTTCAAGTCGTGCTTGGTCTCGTTGGGCTACTCGATTGGCAAGGATCGCCAGGGTGATTTGG
ACTTCCAGCGCATCCTCGCCGTCGTCGATCCCAACAACACTGGCTACGTGCACTTCGACGCCTTCCTCGA
CTTCATGACCCGCGAGAGCACCGATACCGACACTGCCGAACAAGTCATCGACTCCTTCCGAATCCTGGCA
GCCGACAAGCCATACATTTTGCCCGACGAACTGCGTCGCGAGTTGCCGCCAGACCAGGCCGAGTACTGCA
TCCAGCGCATGCCGCCCTATAAGGGACCCAACGGAGTGCCCGGCGCCCTGGACTACATGTCCTTCAGCAC
AGCTCTCTACGGCGAGACCGACTTG
