>Addgene plasmid #70943 | pFOSGE_COF3A01 | addgene partial sequence | sequence record 130396 | M13-Rev 5'-CAGGAAACAGCTATGACC-3'
TTTTATTTTGACTGATAGTGACCTGTTCGTTGCAACAAATTGATAAGCAATGCTTTCTTATAATGCCAAC
TTTGTACAAGAAAGCTGGGTCCAAGTCGGTCTCGCCGTAGAGAGCTGTGCTGAAGGACATGTAGTCCAGG
GCGCCGGGCACTCCGTTGGGTCCCTTATAGGGCGGCATGCGCTGGATGCAGTACTCGGCCTGGTCTGGCG
GCAACTCGCGACGCAGTTCGTCGGGCAAAATGTATGGCTTGTCGGCTGCCAGGATTCGGAAGGAGTCGAT
GACTTGTTCGGCAGTGTCGGTATCGGTGCTCTCGCGGGTCATGAAGTCGAGGAAGGCGTC
