[The description below was written by a language model from this plasmid's Addgene catalogue record.]
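Description:
pFOSGE_COF3A01 is a Gateway entry clone built on the commercial pDONR221 donor backbone and carrying the Drosophila melanogaster gene Actn (alpha-actinin, CG4376; the listed transcript is FBtr0070344) as an insert of about 2.7 kb. It is a bacterial cloning plasmid rather than an expression vector. It is maintained at high copy number in standard E. coli cloning strains under kanamycin selection. The insert was introduced by Gateway recombination, so, as is usual for pDONR221-derived entry clones, it should be flanked by attL sites. M13 forward and reverse primer sites on either side of the insert are listed for sequence verification. No feature table is provided, so the exact boundaries of the insert, the presence or absence of a stop codon, and any added tags are not stated.

As an entry clone, the plasmid has no recorded promoter driving the insert in eukaryotic cells. Its role is to serve as a shuttle from which the Actn sequence can be moved by LR recombination into any compatible destination vector, which then supplies the promoter, fusion partners and selection markers needed for a given experiment. The associated publication describes a systematic study of how transcriptional regulators behave in different regulatory contexts, which suggests the clone is one member of a larger collection of fly open reading frames assembled for transfer into assay vectors. The record itself states the purpose only as a Gateway entry clone.
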