Addgene plasmid #70943: pFOSGE_COF3A01
Purpose: Gateway entry clone
Depositing lab: Alexander Stark. Depositing organization: Research Institute of Molecular Pathology (IMP). Publication: Transcriptional regulators form diverse groups with context-dependent regulatory functions. Stampfel G, Kazmar T, Frank O, Wienerroither S, Reiter F, Stark A. Nature. 2015 Nov 9. doi: 10.1038/nature15545. PubMed 26550828.
Backbone
  Vector backbone: pDONR221
  Backbone manufacturer: Invitrogen
  Backbone size w/o insert (bp): 4762
  Vector type: Gateway entry vector
Growth in bacteria
  Bacterial resistance: Kanamycin, 50 μg/mL
  Growth temperature: 37°C
  Growth strain: DH5alpha
  Copy number: High Copy
Gene/Insert
  Gene/Insert name: Actn (alt names: FBgn0000667; CG4376, FBtr0070344)
  Species: D. melanogaster (fly)
  Insert size (bp): 2685
  Entrez Gene: Actn (a.k.a. Dmel_CG4376, ACTN, CG4376, CT14163, CT14232, Dmel\CG4376, EG:133E12.1, GA17, HM-29, actn, alpha-actinin, alphaActn, fliA, l(1)2Cb, l(1)EA82, y)
  Cloning method: Gateway Cloning
  Sequencing primers: 5′ M13-F20; 3′ M13R
Terms and licenses: Academic/Nonprofit Terms; Industry Terms: Not Available to Industry
How to cite: pFOSGE_COF3A01 was a gift from Alexander Stark (Addgene plasmid # 70943 ; http://n2t.net/addgene:70943 ; RRID:Addgene_70943)
